Addgene plasmid #218715: pEGFP-C1-BBS7
Purpose: Expresses N-terminally EGFP-tagged BBS7 in mammalian cells
Depositing lab: Kazuhisa Nakayama. Depositing organization: Kyoto University, Graduate School of Pharmaceutical Sciences. Publication: Multisubunit complex architectures revealed by visible immunoprecipitation (VIP) assay using fluorescent fusion proteins. Katoh Y, Nozaki S, Hartanto D, Miyano R, Nakayama K. J Cell Sci. 2015 May 11. pii: jcs.168740. 10.1242/jcs.168740 PubMed 25964651.
Backbone
  Vector backbone: pEGFP-C1
  Backbone manufacturer: Clontech
  Backbone size w/o insert (bp): 4731
  Vector type: Mammalian Expression
  Selectable markers: Neomycin (select with G418)
Growth in bacteria
  Bacterial resistance: Kanamycin, 50 μg/mL
  Growth temperature: 37°C
  Growth strain: DH5alpha
  Copy number: High Copy
Gene/Insert
  Gene/Insert name: BBS7
  Species: H. sapiens (human)
  Insert size (bp): 2145
  Entrez Gene: BBS7 (a.k.a. BBS2L1)
  Promoter: CMV
  Tag / fusion protein: EGFP (N terminal on backbone)
  Cloning method: Restriction Enzyme; 5′ cloning site BglII/BamHI (destroyed during cloning); 3′ cloning site XhoI/SalI (destroyed during cloning)
  Sequencing primers: 5′ CTGAGCAAAGACCCCAACGAG; 3′ GAAATTTGTGATGCTATTGC
Terms and licenses: Academic/Nonprofit Terms; Industry Terms: Not Available to Industry
How to cite: pEGFP-C1-BBS7 was a gift from Kazuhisa Nakayama (Addgene plasmid # 218715 ; http://n2t.net/addgene:218715 ; RRID:Addgene_218715)
