[The description below was written by a language model from this plasmid's Addgene catalogue record and pLannotate feature annotations shown in this document.]
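Description:
pEGFP-C1-BBS7 is a mammalian expression plasmid built on the Clontech pEGFP-C1 backbone, carrying the human BBS7 coding sequence (also known as BBS2L1; 2,145 bp) fused in frame downstream of EGFP, so that the protein is produced with an N-terminal green fluorescent tag. The sequenced plasmid is 6,858 nt. The fusion is driven by the human cytomegalovirus immediate early enhancer and promoter and terminated by the SV40 polyadenylation signal. The insert was placed in the multiple cloning site by ligating compatible but non-identical ends (BglII/BamHI at the 5′ side, XhoI/SalI at the 3′ side), so these sites were destroyed and cannot be used to release the insert; only a fragment of the original polylinker remains after the BBS7 stop.

In bacteria the plasmid replicates from a high-copy pUC-type ColE1 origin and is selected with kanamycin. A single Tn5 aminoglycoside phosphotransferase (NeoR/KanR) gene serves both hosts. It is preceded by a bacterial bla promoter for expression in E. coli and by the SV40 enhancer/early promoter for expression in mammalian cells, where it permits G418 selection of stable transfectants, and it is followed by the HSV TK poly(A) signal. An f1 origin is also present for single-stranded DNA production. The short annotated fragments of large T antigen, ble and bGH poly(A) are probably backbone remnants or partial matches, not functional elements.

BBS7 is a subunit of the BBSome, a coat-like complex involved in sorting membrane proteins to the primary cilium. The associated work used fluorescent fusion proteins in a visible immunoprecipitation assay to map subunit interactions in multisubunit complexes, so this construct suits such interaction studies and localisation of BBS7 in live or fixed cells.
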