Features (pLannotate 1.2.2; 15 found; start..end, strand, type, name):
     61..364     +  enhancer       CMV enhancer: human cytomegalovirus immediate early enhancer
    365..568     +  promoter       CMV promoter: human cytomegalovirus (CMV) immediate early promoter
    613..1329    +  CDS            EGFP: EGFP is a basic (constitutively fluorescent) green fluorescent protein published in 1996, derived from Aequorea victoria. It is reported to be a rapidly-maturing weak dimer with moderate acid sensitivity.
   1348..3492    +  CDS            BBS7: BBS7_HUMAN - Also known as BBS2L1. Experimental evidence at protein level: Swiss-Prot protein existence level 1. The BBSome complex is thought to function as a coat complex required for sorting of specific membrane proteins to the primary cilia. The BBSome complex is required for ciliogenesis but is dispensable for centriolar satellite function. This ciliogenic function is mediated in part by the Rab8 GDP/GTP exchange factor, which localizes to the basal body and contacts the BBSome. Rab8(GTP) enters the primary cilium and promotes extension of the ciliary membrane. Firstly the BBSome associat
   3497..3522    +  misc_feature   MCS (fragment): multiple cloning site
   3539..3623    +  CDS            large T antigen (fragment): large T antigen from SV40 (simian virus 40)
   3646..3767    +  polyA_signal   SV40 poly(A) signal: SV40 polyadenylation signal
   3801..4229    -  rep_origin     f1 ori (sequence partly withheld): f1 bacteriophage origin of replication; arrow indicates direction of (+) strand synthesis
   4256..4360    +  promoter       AmpR promoter: bla
   4362..4719    +  promoter       SV40 promoter: SV40 enhancer and early promoter
   4754..5548    +  CDS            NeoR/KanR: aminoglycoside phosphotransferase from Tn5; aph(3')-II (or nptII); confers resistance to neomycin, kanamycin, and G418 (Geneticin®)
   5569..5721    +  CDS            ble (fragment): BLE_KLEPN - Experimental evidence at protein level: Swiss-Prot protein existence level 1. Binding protein with a strong affinity to the bleomycin family of antibiotics. Binds to CL990; an antimitotic-antibiotic compound. From Klebsiella pneumoniae.
   5780..5827    +  polyA_signal   HSV TK poly(A) signal: herpes simplex virus thymidine kinase polyadenylation signal (Cole and Stacy, 1985)
   5918..5934    -  polyA_signal   bGH poly(A) signal (fragment): bovine growth hormone polyadenylation signal
   6156..6744    +  rep_origin     ori: high-copy-number ColE1/pMB1/pBR322/pUC origin of replication
>Addgene plasmid #218715 | pEGFP-C1-BBS7 | addgene full sequence | sequence record 434347 | Addgene NGS Result
TAGTTATTAATAGTAATCAATTACGGGGTCATTAGTTCATAGCCCATATATGGAGTTCCGCGTTACATAA
CTTACGGTAAATGGCCCGCCTGGCTGACCGCCCAACGACCCCCGCCCATTGACGTCAATAATGACGTATG
TTCCCATAGTAACGCCAATAGGGACTTTCCATTGACGTCAATGGGTGGAGTATTTACGGTAAACTGCCCA
CTTGGCAGTACATCAAGTGTATCATATGCCAAGTACGCCCCCTATTGACGTCAATGACGGTAAATGGCCC
GCCTGGCATTATGCCCAGTACATGACCTTATGGGACTTTCCTACTTGGCAGTACATCTACGTATTAGTCA
TCGCTATTACCATGGTGATGCGGTTTTGGCAGTACATCAATGGGCGTGGATAGCGGTTTGACTCACGGGG
ATTTCCAAGTCTCCACCCCATTGACGTCAATGGGAGTTTGTTTTGGCACCAAAATCAACGGGACTTTCCA
AAATGTCGTAACAACTCCGCCCCATTGACGCAAATGGGCGGTAGGCGTGTACGGTGGGAGGTCTATATAA
GCAGAGCTGGTTTAGTGAACCGTCAGATCCGCTAGCGCTACCGGTCGCCACCATGGTGAGCAAGGGCGAG
GAGCTGTTCACCGGGGTGGTGCCCATCCTGGTCGAGCTGGACGGCGACGTAAACGGCCACAAGTTCAGCG
TGTCCGGCGAGGGCGAGGGCGATGCCACCTACGGCAAGCTGACCCTGAAGTTCATCTGCACCACCGGCAA
GCTGCCCGTGCCCTGGCCCACCCTCGTGACCACCCTGACCTACGGCGTGCAGTGCTTCAGCCGCTACCCC
GACCACATGAAGCAGCACGACTTCTTCAAGTCCGCCATGCCCGAAGGCTACGTCCAGGAGCGCACCATCT
TCTTCAAGGACGACGGCAACTACAAGACCCGCGCCGAGGTGAAGTTCGAGGGCGACACCCTGGTGAACCG
CATCGAGCTGAAGGGCATCGACTTCAAGGAGGACGGCAACATCCTGGGGCACAAGCTGGAGTACAACTAC
AACAGCCACAACGTCTATATCATGGCCGACAAGCAGAAGAACGGCATCAAGGTGAACTTCAAGATCCGCC
ACAACATCGAGGACGGCAGCGTGCAGCTCGCCGACCACTACCAGCAGAACACCCCCATCGGCGACGGCCC
CGTGCTGCTGCCCGACAACCACTACCTGAGCACCCAGTCCGCCCTGAGCAAAGACCCCAACGAGAAGCGC
GATCACATGGTCCTGCTGGAGTTCGTGACCGCCGCCGGGATCACTCTCGGCATGGACGAGCTGTACAAGT
CCGGACTCAGATCCACCATGGATCTGATTTTAAACCGAATGGATTATCTGCAGGTGGGAGTAACATCTCA
GAAGACTATGAAGCTAATTCCTGCCTCAAGACACAGAGCTACACAAAAGGTGGTTATTGGAGATCATGAT
GGGGTAGTTATGTGCTTTGGCATGAAGAAAGGAGAAGCAGCAGCAGTGTTCAAGACTTTACCCGGGCCGA
AGATTGCAAGGCTGGAACTGGGAGGGGTTATCAACACACCTCAGGAGAAAATTTTTATTGCTGCAGCATC
TGAGATTAGAGGCTTCACAAAAAGAGGAAAACAGTTCCTCTCCTTTGAAACAAACCTCACTGAAAGCATT
AAAGCTATGCACATATCTGGCTCAGACCTCTTTCTCAGTGCAAGTTACATCTATAACCATTATTGTGACT
GCAAAGACCAACATTATTACCTTTCTGGGGATAAAATCAATGATGTGATCTGCCTTCCAGTGGAAAGATT
ATCTCGTATCACACCTGTATTGGCCTGCCAGGACAGAGTGCTCAGAGTTTTACAGGGATCTGATGTGATG
TATGCAGTTGAAGTTCCTGGACCCCCTACTGTCTTAGCACTACACAATGGAAATGGCGGTGACTCTGGAG
AAGACCTTTTGTTTGGGACATCAGACGGAAAACTTGCGCTTATACAGATTACTACATCCAAACCAGTACG
CAAGTGGGAAATTCAAAATGAGAAAAAGAGAGGAGGTATTTTGTGTATTGACAGCTTTGACATTGTGGGT
GATGGGGTTAAAGATTTACTTGTTGGGAGAGATGACGGAATGGTGGAAGTGTATAGTTTTGATAATGCAA
ATGAACCTGTTCTACGATTTGATCAGATGTTGTCTGAAAGCGTCACATCTATCCAGGGTGGTTGTGTAGG
AAAAGACAGCTATGATGAAATCGTGGTGTCCACATATTCAGGCTGGGTTACAGGTCTGACAACAGAGCCC
ATTCATAAGGAAAGTGGACCAGGAGAAGAACTAAAAATTAATCAGGAGATGCAGAATAAAATTTCTTCCT
TACGGAATGAGTTGGAACATTTGCAGTATAAGGTATTGCAGGAAAGAGAGAATTATCAACAGTCTTCTCA
ATCAAGCAAAGCAAAATCAGCAGTACCTTCCTTTGGTATAAATGATAAATTTACACTAAATAAAGATGAT
GCCAGTTACAGCCTTATCTTAGAGGTACAGACTGCAATAGATAATGTCTTAATACAGAGTGATGTTCCAA
TAGATTTACTTGATGTGGATAAAAATTCTGCTGTTGTTAGCTTTAGCAGCTGTGATTCTGAGTCAAACGA
CAACTTCCTTCTTGCCACTTATCGGTGCCAGGCAGATACTACAAGGCTGGAACTCAAGATTCGCTCAATT
GAAGGCCAGTATGGCACACTACAAGCATATGTGACTCCAAGAATTCAACCCAAAACCTGTCAGGTCCGCC
AGTACCACATCAAACCTCTTTCACTCCATCAAAGAACTCACTTTATTGATCATGACAGACCCATGAATAC
ACTGACCCTAACAGGCCAGTTCAGTTTTGCTGAAGTTCACTCCTGGGTGGTTTTTTGTCTGCCTGAAGTT
CCAGAAAAACCTCCAGCAGGAGAATGTGTGACATTTTACTTTCAGAACACCTTTCTAGATACACAACTTG
AAAGTACCTACAGAAAAGGAGAGGGAGTTTTTAAATCTGACAACATTTCTACTATCTCCATCCTAAAAGA
TGTGCTTTCTAAAGAAGCTACAAAAAGGAAAATTAACCTCAACATATCATACGAGATAAATGAAGTATCA
GTCAAACACACTTTAAAGCTAATCCACCCAAAGCTGGAGTACCAGTTGCTTTTGGCTAAGAAAGTGCAGT
TAATTGATGCTTTAAAAGAATTACAGATTCATGAGGGAAATACGAACTTTCTGATACCAGAATATCACTG
TATTCTAGAAGAGGCAGATCACCTACAGGAAGAATACAAAAAGCAACCTGCACATCTTGAAAGACTCTAT
GGCATGATCACTGATCTTTTCATAGATAAATTTAAGTTTAAAGGCACCAATGTAAAAACTAAAGTACCCC
TTCTATTGGAAATTCTGGACAGTTATGACCAAAATGCATTGATTTCATTCTTCGATGCAGCATGACTCGA
CGGTACCGCGGGCCCGGGATCCACCGGATCTAGATAACTGATCATAATCAGCCATACCACATTTGTAGAG
GTTTTACTTGCTTTAAAAAACCTCCCACACCTCCCCCTGAACCTGAAACATAAAATGAATGCAATTGTTG
TTGTTAACTTGTTTATTGCAGCTTATAATGGTTACAAATAAAGCAATAGCATCACAAATTTCACAAATAA
AGCATTTTTTTCACTGCATTCTAGTTGTGGTTTGTCCAAACTCATCAATGTATCTTAACGCGTAAATTGT
AAGCGTTAATATTTTGTTAAAATTCGCGTTAAATTTTTGTTAAATCAGCTCATTTTTTAACCAATAGGCC
GAAATCGGCAAAATCCCTTATAAATCAAAAGAATAGACCGAGATAGGGT
[37 nt withheld, positions 3900-3936]
AAAGAACGTGGACTCCAACGTCAAAGG
[49 nt withheld, positions 3964-4012]
T
[91 nt withheld, positions 4014-4104]
G
[124 nt withheld, positions 4106-4229]
CAGGTGGCACTTTTCGGGGAAATGTGCGCGGAACCCCTATTTGTTTATTTTTCTAAATACATTCAAATAT
GTATCCGCTCATGAGACAATAACCCTGATAAATGCTTCAATAATATTGAAAAAGGAAGAGTCCTGAGGCG
GAAAGAACCAGCTGTGGAATGTGTGTCAGTTAGGGTGTGGAAAGTCCCCAGGCTCCCCAGCAGGCAGAAG
TATGCAAAGCATGCATCTCAATTAGTCAGCAACCAGGTGTGGAAAGTCCCCAGGCTCCCCAGCAGGCAGA
AGTATGCAAAGCATGCATCTCAATTAGTCAGCAACCATAGTCCCGCCCCTAACTCCGCCCATCCCGCCCC
TAACTCCGCCCAGTTCCGCCCATTCTCCGCCCCATGGCTGACTAATTTTTTTTATTTATGCAGAGGCCGA
GGCCGCCTCGGCCTCTGAGCTATTCCAGAAGTAGTGAGGAGGCTTTTTTGGAGGCCTAGGCTTTTGCAAA
GATCGATCAAGAGACAGGATGAGGATCGTTTCGCATGATTGAACAAGATGGATTGCACGCAGGTTCTCCG
GCCGCTTGGGTGGAGAGGCTATTCGGCTATGACTGGGCACAACAGACAATCGGCTGCTCTGATGCCGCCG
TGTTCCGGCTGTCAGCGCAGGGGCGCCCGGTTCTTTTTGTCAAGACCGACCTGTCCGGTGCCCTGAATGA
ACTGCAAGACGAGGCAGCGCGGCTATCGTGGCTGGCCACGACGGGCGTTCCTTGCGCAGCTGTGCTCGAC
GTTGTCACTGAAGCGGGAAGGGACTGGCTGCTATTGGGCGAAGTGCCGGGGCAGGATCTCCTGTCATCTC
ACCTTGCTCCTGCCGAGAAAGTATCCATCATGGCTGATGCAATGCGGCGGCTGCATACGCTTGATCCGGC
TACCTGCCCATTCGACCACCAAGCGAAACATCGCATCGAGCGAGCACGTACTCGGATGGAAGCCGGTCTT
GTCGATCAGGATGATCTGGACGAAGAGCATCAGGGGCTCGCGCCAGCCGAACTGTTCGCCAGGCTCAAGG
CGAGCATGCCCGACGGCGAGGATCTCGTCGTGACCCATGGCGATGCCTGCTTGCCGAATATCATGGTGGA
AAATGGCCGCTTTTCTGGATTCATCGACTGTGGCCGGCTGGGTGTGGCGGACCGCTATCAGGACATAGCG
TTGGCTACCCGTGATATTGCTGAAGAGCTTGGCGGCGAATGGGCTGACCGCTTCCTCGTGCTTTACGGTA
TCGCCGCTCCCGATTCGCAGCGCATCGCCTTCTATCGCCTTCTTGACGAGTTCTTCTGAGCGGGACTCTG
GGGTTCGAAATGACCGACCAAGCGACGCCCAACCTGCCATCACGAGATTTCGATTCCACCGCCGCCTTCT
ATGAAAGGTTGGGCTTCGGAATCGTTTTCCGGGACGCCGGCTGGATGATCCTCCAGCGCGGGGATCTCAT
GCTGGAGTTCTTCGCCCACCCTAGGGGGAGGCTAACTGAAACACGGAAGGAGACAATACCGGAAGGAACC
CGCGCTATGACGGCAATAAAAAGACAGAATAAAACGCACGGTGTTGGGTCGTTTGTTCATAAACGCGGGG
TTCGGTCCCAGGGCTGGCACTCTGTCGATACCCCACCGAGACCCCATTGGGGCCAATACGCCCGCGTTTC
TTCCTTTTCCCCACCCCACCCCCCAAGTTCGGGTGAAGGCCCAGGGCTCGCAGCCAACGTCGGGGCGGCA
GGCCCTGCCATAGCCTCAGGTTACTCATATATACTTTAGATTGATTTAAAACTTCATTTTTAATTTAAAA
GGATCTAGGTGAAGATCCTTTTTGATAATCTCATGACCAAAATCCCTTAACGTGAGTTTTCGTTCCACTG
AGCGTCAGACCCCGTAGAAAAGATCAAAGGATCTTCTTGAGATCCTTTTTTTCTGCGCGTAATCTGCTGC
TTGCAAACAAAAAAACCACCGCTACCAGCGGTGGTTTGTTTGCCGGATCAAGAGCTACCAACTCTTTTTC
CGAAGGTAACTGGCTTCAGCAGAGCGCAGATACCAAATACTGTTCTTCTAGTGTAGCCGTAGTTAGGCCA
CCACTTCAAGAACTCTGTAGCACCGCCTACATACCTCGCTCTGCTAATCCTGTTACCAGTGGCTGCTGCC
AGTGGCGATAAGTCGTGTCTTACCGGGTTGGACTCAAGACGATAGTTACCGGATAAGGCGCAGCGGTCGG
GCTGAACGGGGGGTTCGTGCACACAGCCCAGCTTGGAGCGAACGACCTACACCGAACTGAGATACCTACA
GCGTGAGCTATGAGAAAGCGCCACGCTTCCCGAAGGGAGAAAGGCGGACAGGTATCCGGTAAGCGGCAGG
GTCGGAACAGGAGAGCGCACGAGGGAGCTTCCAGGGGGAAACGCCTGGTATCTTTATAGTCCTGTCGGGT
TTCGCCACCTCTGACTTGAGCGTCGATTTTTGTGATGCTCGTCAGGGGGGCGGAGCCTATGGAAAAACGC
CAGCAACGCGGCCTTTTTACGGTTCCTGGCCTTTTGCTGGCCTTTTGCTCACATGTTCTTTCCTGCGTTA
TCCCCTGATTCTGTGGATAACCGTATTACCGCCATGCAT
